>Addgene plasmid #22012 | pBiFC-bJunVN173 | depositor full sequence | sequence record 10104 | Author sequence
CCATTCGCCATTCAGGCTGCGCAACTGTTGGGAAGGGCGATCGGTGCGGGCCTCTTCGCTATTACGCCAG
CTGGCGAAAGGGGGATGTGCTGCAAGGCGATTAAGTTGGGTAACGCCAGGGTTTTCCCAGTCACGACGTT
GTAAAACGACGGCCAGTGCCAAGCTGATCTATACATTGAATCAATATTGGCAATTAGCCATATTAGTCAT
TGGTTATATAGCATAAATCAATATTGGCTATTGGCCATTGCATACGTTGTATCTATATCATAATATGTAC
ATTTATATTGGCTCATGTCCAATATGACCGCCATGTTGACATTGATTATTGACTAGTTATTAATAGTAAT
CAATTACGGGGTCATTAGTTCATAGCCCATATATGGAGTTCCGCGTTACATAACTTACGGTAAATGGCCC
GCCTGGCTGACCGCCCAACGACCCCCGCCCATTGACGTCAATAATGACGTATGTTCCCATAGTAACGCCA
ATAGGGACTTTCCATTGACGTCAATGGGTGGAGTATTTACGGTAAACTGCCCACTTGGCAGTACATCAAG
TGTATCATATGCCAAGTCCGCCCCCTATTGACGTCAATGACGGTAAATGGCCCGCCTGGCATTATGCCCA
GTACATGACCTTACGGGACTTTCCTACTTGGCAGTACATCTACGTATTAGTCATCGCTATTACCATGGTG
ATGCGGTTTTGGCAGTACACCAATGGGCGTGGATAGCGGTTTGACTCACGGGGATTTCCAAGTCTCCACC
CCATTGACGTCAATGGGAGTTTGTTTTGGCACCAAAATCAACGGGACTTTCCAAAATGTCGTAATAACCC
CGCCCCGTTGACGCAAATGGGCGGTAGGCGTGTACGGTGGGAGGTCTATATAAGCAGAGCTCGTTTAGTG
AACCGTCAGAATTGATCTACCATGGACTACAAAGACGATGACGACAAGCTTGCGGCCGCGAATTCAAAGG
CGGAGAGGAAGCGCATGAGAAACCGCATCGCTGCCTCCAAGTGCCGGAAAAGGAAGCTGGAGCGGATCGC
CCGGCTAGAGGAAAAAGTGAAAACCTTGAAAGCGCAAAACTCCGAGCTGGCGTCCACGGCCAACATGCTC
AGGGAACAGGTGGCACAGCTTAAACAGAAAGTCATGAACCACGTTAACAGTGGGTGCCAACTCATGCTAA
CGCAGCAGTTGCAAACGTTTTCTAGAAGATCCATCGCCACCATGGTGAGCAAGGGCGAGGAGCTGTTCAC
CGGGGTGGTGCCCATCCTGGTCGAGCTGGACGGCGACGTAAACGGCCACAAGTTCAGCGTGTCCGGCGAG
GGCGAGGGCGATGCCACCTACGGCAAGCTGACCCTGAAGCTGATCTGCACCACCGGCAAGCTGCCCGTGC
CCTGGCCCACCCTCGTGACCACCCTGGGCTACGGCCTGCAGTGCTTCGCCCGCTACCCCGACCACATGAA
GCAGCACGACTTCTTCAAGTCCGCCATGCCCGAAGGCTACGTCCAGGAGCGCACCATCTTCTTCAAGGAC
GACGGCAACTACAAGACCCGCGCCGAGGTGAAGTTCGAGGGCGACACCCTGGTGAACCGCATCGAGCTGA
AGGGCATCGACTTCAAGGAGGACGGCAACATCCTGGGGCACAAGCTGGAGTACAACTACAACAGCCACAA
CGTCTATATCACCGCCGACAAGCAGAAGAACGGCATCAAGGCCAACTTCAAGATCCGCCACAACATCGAG
TAGGGATCCCGGGTGGCATCCCTGTGACCCCTCCCCAGTGCCTCTCCTGGCCCTGGAAGTTGCCACTCCA
GTGCCCACCAGCCTTGTCCTAATAAAATTAAGTTGCATCATTTTGTCTGACTAGGTGTCCTTCTATAATA
TTATGGGGTGGAGGGGGGTGGTATGGAGCAAGGGGCAAGTTGGGAAGACAACCTGTAGGGCCTGCGGGGT
CTATTGGGAACCAAGCTGGAGTGCAGTGGCACAATCTTGGCTCACTGCAATCTCCGCCTCCTGGGTTCAA
GCGATTCTCCTGCCTCAGCCTCCCGAGTTGTTGGGATTCCAGGCATGCATGACCAGGCTCAGCTAATTTT
TGTTTTTTTGGTAGAGACGGGGTTTCACCATATTGGCCAGGCTGGTCTCCAACTCCTAATCTCAGGTGAT
CTACCCACCTTGGCCTCCCAAATTGCTGGGATTACAGGCGTGAACCACTGCTCCCTTCCCTGTCCTTCTG
ATTTTAAAATAACTATACCAGCAGGAGGACGTCCAGACACAGCATAGGCTACCTGGCCATGCCCAACCGG
TGGGACATTTGAGTTGCTTGCTTGGCACTGTCCTCTCATGCGTTGGGTCCACTCAGTAGATGCCTGTTGA
ATTGGGTACGCGGCCAGCTTGGCTGTGGAATGTGTGTCAGTTAGGGTGTGGAAAGTCCCCAGGCTCCCCA
GCAGGCAGAAGTATGCAAAGCATGCATCTCAATTAGTCAGCAACCAGGTGTGGAAAGTCCCCAGGCTCCC
CAGCAGGCAGAAGTATGCAAAGCATGCATCTCAATTAGTCAGCAACCATAGTCCCGCCCCTAACTCCGCC
CATCCCGCCCCTAACTCCGCCCAGTTCCGCCCATTCTCCGCCCCATGGCTGACTAATTTTTTTTATTTAT
GCAGAGGCCGAGGCCGCCTCGGCCTCTGAGCTATTCCAGAAGTAGTGAGGAGGCTTTTTTGGAGGCCTAG
GCTTTTGCAAAAAGCTCCTCGAGGAACTGAAAAACCAGAAAGTTAATTCCCTATAGTGAGTCGTATTAAA
TTCGTAATCATGTCATAGCTGTTTCCTGTGTGAAATTGTTATCCGCTCACAATTCCACACAACATACGAG
CCGGAAGCATAAAGTGTAAAGCCTGGGGTGCCTAATGAGTGAGCTAACTCACATTAATTGCGTTGCGCTC
ACTGCCCGCTTTCCAGTCGGGAAACCTGTCGTGCCAGCTGCATTAATGAATCGGCCAACGCGCGGGGAGA
GGCGGTTTGCGTATTGGGCGCTCTTCCGCTTCCTCGCTCACTGACTCGCTGCGCTCGGTCGTTCGGCTGC
GGCGAGCGGTATCAGCTCACTCAAAGGCGGTAATACGGTTATCCACAGAATCAGGGGATAACGCAGGAAA
GAACATGTGAGCAAAAGGCCAGCAAAAGGCCAGGAACCGTAAAAAGGCCGCGTTGCTGGCGTTTTTCCAT
AGGCTCCGCCCCCCTGACGAGCATCACAAAAATCGACGCTCAAGTCAGAGGTGGCGAAACCCGACAGGAC
TATAAAGATACCAGGCGTTTCCCCCTGGAAGCTCCCTCGTGCGCTCTCCTGTTCCGACCCTGCCGCTTAC
CGGATACCTGTCCGCCTTTCTCCCTTCGGGAAGCGTGGCGCTTTCTCATAGCTCACGCTGTAGGTATCTC
AGTTCGGTGTAGGTCGTTCGCTCCAAGCTGGGCTGTGTGCACGAACCCCCCGTTCAGCCCGACCGCTGCG
CCTTATCCGGTAACTATCGTCTTGAGTCCAACCCGGTAAGACACGACTTATCGCCACTGGCAGCAGCCAC
TGGTAACAGGATTAGCAGAGCGAGGTATGTAGGCGGTGCTACAGAGTTCTTGAAGTGGTGGCCTAACTAC
GGCTACACTAGAAGAACAGTATTTGGTATCTGCGCTCTGCTGAAGCCAGTTACCTTCGGAAAAAGAGTTG
GTAGCTCTTGATCCGGCAAACAAACCACCGCTGGTAGCGGTGGTTTTTTTGTTTGCAAGCAGCAGATTAC
GCGCAGAAAAAAAGGATCTCAAGAAGATCCTTTGATCTTTTCTACGGGGTCTGACGCTCAGTGGAACGAA
AACTCACGTTAAGGGATTTTGGTCATGAGATTATCAAAAAGGATCTTCACCTAGATCCTTTTAAATTAAA
AATGAAGTTTTAAATCAATCTAAAGTATATATGAGTAAACTTGGTCTGACAGTTACCAATGCTTAATCAG
TGAGGCACCTATCTCAGCGATCTGTCTATTTCGTTCATCCATAGTTGCCTGACTCCCCGTCGTGTAGATA
ACTACGATACGGGAGGGCTTACCATCTGGCCCCAGTGCTGCAATGATACCGCGAGACCCACGCTCACCGG
CTCCAGATTTATCAGCAATAAACCAGCCAGCCGGAAGGGCCGAGCGCAGAAGTGGTCCTGCAACTTTATC
CGCCTCCATCCAGTCTATTAATTGTTGCCGGGAAGCTAGAGTAAGTAGTTCGCCAGTTAATAGTTTGCGC
AACGTTGTTGCCATTGCTACAGGCATCGTGGTGTCACGCTCGTCGTTTGGTATGGCTTCATTCAGCTCCG
GTTCCCAACGATCAAGGCGAGTTACATGATCCCCCATGTTGTGCAAAAAAGCGGTTAGCTCCTTCGGTCC
TCCGATCGTTGTCAGAAGTAAGTTGGCCGCAGTGTTATCACTCATGGTTATGGCAGCACTGCATAATTCT
CTTACTGTCATGCCATCCGTAAGATGCTTTTCTGTGACTGGTGAGTACTCAACCAAGTCATTCTGAGAAT
AGTGTATGCGGCGACCGAGTTGCTCTTGCCCGGCGTCAATACGGGATAATACCGCGCCACATAGCAGAAC
TTTAAAAGTGCTCATCATTGGAAAACGTTCTTCGGGGCGAAAACTCTCAAGGATCTTACCGCTGTTGAGA
TCCAGTTCGATGTAACCCACTCGTGCACCCAACTGATCTTCAGCATCTTTTACTTTCACCAGCGTTTCTG
GGTGAGCAAAAACAGGAAGGCAAAATGCCGCAAAAAAGGGAATAAGGGCGACACGGAAATGTTGAATACT
CATACTCTTCCTTTTTCAATATTATTGAAGCATTTATCAGGGTTATTGTCTCATGAGCGGATACATATTT
GAATGTATTTAGAAAAATAAACAAATAGGGGTTCCGCGCACATTTCCCCGAAAAGTGCCACCTG
[124 nt withheld, positions 4965-5088]
C
[91 nt withheld, positions 5090-5180]
A
[49 nt withheld, positions 5182-5230]
CCTTTGACGTTGGAGTCCACGTTCTTT
[37 nt withheld, positions 5258-5294]
ACCCTATCTCGGTCTATTCTTTTGATTTATAAGGGATTTTGCCGATTTCGGCCTATTGGTTAAAAAATGA
GCTGATTTAACAAAAATTTAACGCGAATTTTAACAAAATATTAACGCTTACAATTT
Features (pLannotate 1.2.2; 17 found; start..end, strand, type, name):
      4..158     -  CDS            lacZα (fragment): LacZα fragment of β-galactosidase; lacZ fragment
    318..697     +  enhancer       CMV enhancer: human cytomegalovirus immediate early enhancer
    699..898     +  promoter       CMV promoter: human cytomegalovirus (CMV) immediate early promoter
    934..954     +  CDS            3xFLAG (fragment): three tandem FLAG® epitope tags
    977..1210    +  CDS            JUN (fragment): JUN_AVIS1 - Experimental evidence at protein level: Swiss-Prot protein existence level 1. This oncogene is the viral derivative of the AP-1 transcription factor. From Avian sarcoma virus (strain 17).
   1232..1750    +  CDS            VN173: N-terminal fragment of mVenus for use in bimolecular fluorescence complementation (BiFC) (Kodama and Hu, 2010)
   1761..2383    +  polyA_signal   hGH poly(A) signal: human growth hormone polyadenylation signal
   2412..2741    +  promoter       SV40 promoter: SV40 enhancer and early promoter
   2780..2798    -  promoter       T7 promoter: promoter for bacteriophage T7 RNA polymerase
   2836..2852    -  protein_bind   lac operator: The lac repressor binds to the lac operator to inhibit transcription in E. coli. This inhibition can be relieved by adding lactose or isopropyl-β-D-thiogalactopyranoside (IPTG). lac repressor encoded by lacI
   2860..2890    -  promoter       lac promoter: promoter for the E. coli lac operon
   2905..2926    -  protein_bind   CAP binding site: CAP binding activates transcription in the presence of cAMP. E. coli catabolite activator protein
   2939..3031    -  CDS            lacI (fragment): lac repressor; lacI; The lac repressor binds to the lac operator to inhibit transcription in E. coli. This inhibition can be relieved by adding lactose or isopropyl-β-D-thiogalactopyranoside (IPTG).
   3214..3802    -  rep_origin     ori: high-copy-number ColE1/pMB1/pBR322/pUC origin of replication
   3973..4833    -  CDS            AmpR: β-lactamase; bla; confers resistance to ampicillin, carbenicillin, and related antibiotics
   4834..4938    -  promoter       AmpR promoter: bla
   4965..5393    +  rep_origin     f1 ori (sequence partly withheld): f1 bacteriophage origin of replication; arrow indicates direction of (+) strand synthesis
