[The description below was written by a language model from this plasmid's Addgene catalogue record and pLannotate feature annotations shown in this document.]
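Description:
pBiFC-bJunVN173 is a mammalian expression plasmid built on the pFLAG-CMV backbone and designed for bimolecular fluorescence complementation (BiFC) assays. It is maintained in E. coli at high copy through a ColE1/pUC-type origin and selected with ampicillin via the β-lactamase gene. An f1 origin is also present, which allows single-stranded DNA production. The annotated sequence record spans 5,420 nt, consistent with the stated backbone plus a 774 bp insert. Remnants of lac regulatory elements, lacZα and lacI fragments, and a T7 promoter are backbone carry-overs with no evident role in the payload. An SV40 enhancer/early promoter lies downstream of the expression cassette, but no mammalian selection marker is annotated after it.

The expression cassette uses the human CMV immediate-early enhancer and promoter to drive a fusion protein, terminated by the human growth hormone polyadenylation signal. The open reading frame begins with a backbone-encoded N-terminal FLAG epitope, followed by the C-terminal bZIP region of rat c-Jun ("bJun") and then VN173, the N-terminal fragment of the yellow fluorescent protein Venus (residues 1–172). The insert was cloned between EcoRI and BamHI sites, both retained. The record is inconsistent about the c-Jun boundaries, listing 257–334 in one field and 257–338 in another. The automated annotation matched this segment to avian viral Jun by homology, whereas the catalogue states a rat origin.

VN173 is not fluorescent on its own. When bJun dimerizes with a partner fused to a complementary C-terminal fluorescent protein fragment, the fragments reassemble and yield a signal that reports the interaction in living cells. The associated publication concerns fluorescent protein fragments suitable for BiFC under physiological conditions.
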