Addgene plasmid #22012: pBiFC-bJunVN173
Depositing lab: Chang-Deng Hu. Depositing organization: Purdue University. Publication: Identification of new fluorescent protein fragments for bimolecular fluorescence complementation analysis under physiological conditions. Shyu YJ, Liu H, Deng X, Hu CD. Biotechniques. 2006 Jan . 40(1):61-6. 10.2144/000112036 PubMed 16454041.
Backbone
  Vector backbone: pFLAG-CMV
  Backbone manufacturer: Sigma
  Backbone size w/o insert (bp): 4646
  Vector type: Mammalian Expression
Growth in bacteria
  Bacterial resistance: Ampicillin, 100 μg/mL
  Growth temperature: 37°C
  Growth strain: DH5alpha
  Copy number: High Copy
Gene/Insert
  Gene/Insert name: bJunVN173 (alt name: c-Jun(257-334)-Venus(1-172))
  Species: R. norvegicus (rat); Aequorea Victoria
  Insert size (bp): 774
  Mutation: c-Jun(257-338)-Venus(1-172)
  Entrez Gene: Jun
  Tag / fusion protein: FLAG (N terminal on backbone)
  Cloning method: Restriction Enzyme; 5′ cloning site EcoRI (not destroyed); 3′ cloning site BamHI (not destroyed)
  Sequencing primers: 5′ CMV-F; 3′ hGH-PA-R
Terms and licenses: Academic/Nonprofit Terms; Industry Terms: Not Available to Industry
How to cite: pBiFC-bJunVN173 was a gift from Chang-Deng Hu (Addgene plasmid # 22012 ; http://n2t.net/addgene:22012 ; RRID:Addgene_22012)
