>Addgene plasmid #22012 | pBiFC-bJunVN173 | addgene partial sequence | sequence record 52572 | CMV-F 5'-CGCAAATGGGCGGTAGGCGTG-3'
AGAGCTCGTTTAGTGAACCGTCAGAATTGATCTACCATGGACTACAAAGACGATGACGACAAGCTTGCGG
CCGCGAATTCAAAGGCGGAGAGGAAGCGCATGAGGAACCGCATCGCTGCCTCCAAGTGCCGGAAAAGGAA
GCTGGAGCGGATCGCCCGGCTAGAGGAAAAAGTGAAAACCTTGAAAGCGCAAAACTCCGAGCTGGCGTCC
ACGGCCAACATGCTCAGGGAACAGGTGGCACAGCTTAAACAGAAAGTCATGAACCACGTTAACAGTGGGT
GCCAACTCATGCTAACGCAGCAGTTGCAAACGTTTTCTAGAAGATCCATCGCCACCATGGTGAGCAAGGG
CGAGGAGCTGTTCACCGGGGTGGTGCCCATCCTGGTCGAGCTGGACGGCGACGTAAACGGCCACAAGTTC
AGCGTGTCCGGCGAGGGCGAGGGCGATGCCACCTACGGCAAGCTGACCCTGAAGCTGATCTGCACCACCG
GCAAGCTGCCCGTGCCCTGGCCCACCCTCGTGACCACCCTGGGCTACGGCCTGCAGTGCTTCGCCCGCTA
CCCCGACCACATGAAGCAGCACGACTTCTTCAAGTCCGCCATGCCCGAAGGCTACGTCCAGGAGCGCACC
ATCTTCTTCAAGGACGACGGCAACTACAAGACCCGCGCCGAGGTGAAGTTCGAGGGCGACACCCTGGTGA
ACCGCATCGAGCTGAAGGGCATCGACTTCAAGGAGGACGGCAACATCCTGGGGCACAAGCTGGAGTACAA
CTACAACAGCCACAACGTCTATATCACCGCCGACAAGCAGAAGAACGGCATCAAGGCCAACTTCAAGATC
CGCCACAACATCGAGTAGGGATCCCGGGTGGCATCCCTGTGACCCCTCCCCAGTGCCTCTCCTGGCCCTG
GAAGTTGCCACTCCAGTGCCCACCAGCCTTGTCCTAATAAAATTAAGTTGCATCATTTTGTCTGACTAGG
TGTCCTTCTATAATATTATGGG
